>Addgene plasmid #81628 | pDONR223_PIK3CG_p.K973R | addgene full sequence | sequence record 167428 | Addgene NGS Result
GGCAGTTCCCTACTCTCGCGTTAACGCTAGCATGGATGTTTTCCCAGTCACGACGTTGTAAAACGACGGC
CAGTCTTAAGCTCGGGCCCCAAATAATGATTTTATTTTGACTGATAGTGACCTGTTCGTTGCAACAAATT
GATGAGCAATGCTTTTTTATAATGCCAACTTTGTACAAAAAAGTTGGCACCATGGGGCTGGAGAACTATA
AACAGCCCGTGGTGCTGAGAGAGGACAACTGCCGAAGGCGCCGGAGGATGAAGCCGCGCAGTGCTGCGGC
CAGCCTGTCCTCCATGGAGCTCATCCCCATCGAGTTCGTGCTGCCCACCAGCCAGCGCAAATGCAAGAGC
CCCGAAACGGCGCTGCTGCACGTGGCCGGCCACGGCAACGTGGAGCAGATGAAGGCCCAGGTGTGGCTGC
GAGCGCTGGAGACCAGCGTGGCGGCGGACTTCTACCACCGGCTGGGACCGCATCACTTCCTCCTGCTCTA
TCAGAAGAAGGGGCAGTGGTACGAGATCTACGACAAGTACCAGGTGGTGCAGACTCTGGACTGCCTGCGC
TACTGGAAGGCCACGCACCGGAGCCCGGGCCAGATCCACCTGGTGCAGCGGCACCCGCCCTCCGAGGAGT
CCCAAGCCTTCCAGCGGCAGCTCACGGCGCTGATTGGCTATGACGTCACTGACGTCAGCAACGTGCACGA
CGATGAGCTGGAGTTCACGCGCCGTGGCTTGGTGACCCCGCGCATGGCGGAGGTGGCCAGCCGCGACCCC
AAGCTCTACGCCATGCACCCGTGGGTGACGTCCAAGCCCCTCCCGGAGTACCTGTGGAAGAAGATTGCCA
ACAACTGCATCTTCATCGTCATTCACCGCAGCACCACCAGCCAGACCATTAAGGTCTCACCCGACGACAC
CCCCGGCGCCATCCTGCAGAGCTTCTTCACCAAGATGGCCAAGAAGAAATCTCTGATGGATATTCCCGAA
AGCCAAAGCGAACAGGATTTTGTGCTGCGCGTCTGTGGCCGGGATGAGTACCTGGTGGGCGAAACGCCCA
TCAAAAACTTCCAGTGGGTGAGGCACTGCCTCAAGAACGGAGAAGAGATTCACGTGGTACTGGACACGCC
TCCAGACCCGGCCCTAGACGAGGTGAGGAAGGAAGAGTGGCCGCTGGTGGACGACTGCACGGGAGTCACC
GGCTACCATGAGCAGCTTACCATCCACGGCAAGGACCACGAGAGTGTGTTCACCGTGTCCCTGTGGGACT
GCGACCGCAAGTTCAGGGTCAAGATCAGAGGCATTGATATCCCCGTCCTGCCTCGGAACACCGACCTCAC
AGTTTTTGTAGAGGCAAACATCCAGCATGGGCAACAAGTCCTTTGCCAAAGGAGAACCAGCCCCAAACCC
TTCACAGAGGAGGTGCTGTGGAATGTGTGGCTTGAGTTCAGTATCAAAATCAAAGACTTGCCCAAAGGGG
CTCTACTGAACCTCCAGATCTACTGCGGTAAAGCTCCAGCACTGTCCAGCAAGGCCTCTGCAGAGTCCCC
CAGTTCTGAGTCCAAGGGCAAAGTTCAGCTTCTCTATTATGTGAACCTGCTGCTGATAGACCACCGTTTC
CTCCTGCGCCGTGGAGAATACGTCCTCCACATGTGGCAGATATCTGGGAAGGGAGAAGACCAAGGAAGCT
TCAATGCTGACAAACTCACGTCTGCAACTAACCCAGACAAGGAGAACTCAATGTCCATCTCCATTCTTCT
GGACAATTACTGCCACCCGATAGCCCTGCCTAAGCATCAGCCCACCCCTGACCCGGAAGGGGACCGGGTT
CGAGCAGAAATGCCCAACCAGCTTCGCAAGCAATTGGAGGCGATCATAGCCACTGATCCACTTAACCCTC
TCACAGCAGAGGACAAAGAATTGCTCTGGCATTTTAGATACGAAAGCCTTAAGCACCCAAAAGCATATCC
TAAGCTATTTAGTTCAGTGAAATGGGGACAGCAAGAAATTGTGGCCAAAACATACCAATTGTTGGCCAGA
AGGGAAGTCTGGGATCAAAGTGCTTTGGATGTTGGGTTAACAATGCAGCTCCTGGACTGCAACTTCTCAG
ATGAAAATGTAAGAGCCATTGCAGTTCAGAAACTGGAGAGCTTGGAGGACGATGATGTTCTGCATTACCT
TCTACAATTGGTCCAGGCTGTGAAATTTGAACCATACCATGATAGTGCCCTTGCCAGATTTCTGCTGAAG
CGTGGTTTAAGAAACAAAAGAATTGGTCACTTTTTGTTTTGGTTCTTGAGAAGTGAGATAGCCCAGTCCA
GACACTATCAGCAGAGGTTCGCTGTGATTCTGGAAGCCTATCTGAGGGGCTGTGGCACAGCCATGCTGCA
CGACTTTACCCAACAAGTCCAAGTAATCGAGATGTTACAAAAAGTCACCCTTGATATTAAATCGCTCTCT
GCTGAAAAGTATGACGTCAGTTCCCAAGTTATTTCACAACTTAAACAAAAGCTTGAAAACCTGCAGAATT
CTCAACTCCCCGAAAGCTTTAGAGTTCCATATGATCCTGGACTGAAAGCAGGAGCGCTGGCAATTGAAAA
ATGTAAAGTAATGGCCTCCAAGAAAAAACCACTATGGCTTGAGTTTAAATGTGCCGATCCTACAGCCCTA
TCAAATGAAACAATTGGAATTATCTTTAAACATGGTGATGATCTGCGCCAAGACATGCTTATTTTACAGA
TTCTACGAATCATGGAGTCTATTTGGGAGACTGAATCTTTGGATCTATGCCTCCTGCCATATGGTTGCAT
TTCAACTGGTGACAAAATAGGAATGATCGAGATTGTGAAAGACGCCACGACAATTGCCAAAATTCAGCAA
AGCACAGTGGGCAACACGGGAGCATTTAAAGATGAAGTCCTGAATCACTGGCTCAAAGAAAAATCCCCTA
CTGAAGAAAAGTTTCAGGCAGCAGTGGAGAGATTTGTTTATTCCTGTGCAGGCTACTGTGTGGCAACCTT
TGTTCTTGGAATAGGCGACAGACACAATGACAATATTATGATCACCGAGACAGGAAACCTATTTCATATT
GACTTCGGGCACATTCTTGGGAATTACAGAAGTTTCCTGGGCATTAATAAAGAGAGAGTGCCATTTGTGC
TAACCCCTGACTTCCTCTTTGTGATGGGAACTTCTGGAAAGAAGACAAGCCCACACTTCCAGAAATTTCA
GGACATCTGTGTTAAGGCTTATCTAGCCCTTCGTCATCACACAAACCTACTGATCATCCTGTTCTCCATG
ATGCTGATGACAGGAATGCCCCAGTTAACAAGCAAAGAAGACATTGAATATATCCGGGATGCCCTCACAG
TGGGGAAAAATGAGGAGGATGCTAAAAAGTATTTTCTTGATCAGATCGAAGTTTGCAGAGACAAAGGATG
GACTGTGCAGTTTAATTGGTTTCTACATCTTGTTCTTGGCATCAAACAAGGAGAGAAACATTCAGCCTAC
CCAACTTTCTTGTACAAAGTTGGCATTATAAGAAAGCATTGCTTATCAATTTGTTGCAACGAACAGGTCA
CTATCAGTCAAAATAAAATCATTATTTGCCATCCAGCTGATATCCCCTATAGTGAGTCGTATTACATGGT
CATAGCTGTTTCCTGGCAGCTCTGGCCCGTGTCTCAAAATCTCTGATGTTACATTGCACAAGATAAAAAT
ATATCATCATGCCTCCTCTAGACCAGCCAGGACAGAAATGCCTCGACTTCGCTGCTACCCAAGGTTGCCG
GGTGACGCACACCGTGGAAACGGATGAAGGCACGAACCCAGTGGACATAAGCCTGTTCGGTTCGTAAGCT
GTAATGCAAGTAGCGTATGCGCTCACGCAACTGGTCCAGAACCTTGACCGAACGCAGCGGTGGTAACGGC
GCAGTGGCGGTTTTCATGGCTTGTTATGACTGTTTTTTTGGGGTACAGTCTATGCCTCGGGCATCCAAGC
AGCAAGCGCGTTACGCCGTGGGTCGATGTTTGATGTTATGGAGCAGCAACGATGTTACGCAGCAGGGCAG
TCGCCCTAAAACAAAGTTAAACATTATGAGGGAAGCGGTGATCGCCGAAGTATCGACTCAACTATCAGAG
GTAGTTGGCGTCATCGAGCGCCATCTCGAACCGACGTTGCTGGCCGTACATTTGTACGGCTCCGCAGTGG
ATGGCGGCCTGAAGCCACACAGTGATATTGATTTGCTGGTTACGGTGACCGTAAGGCTTGATGAAACAAC
GCGGCGAGCTTTGATCAACGACCTTTTGGAAACTTCGGCTTCCCCTGGAGAGAGCGAGATTCTCCGCGCT
GTAGAAGTCACCATTGTTGTGCACGACGACATCATTCCGTGGCGTTATCCAGCTAAGCGCGAACTGCAAT
TTGGAGAATGGCAGCGCAATGACATTCTTGCAGGTATCTTCGAGCCAGCCACGATCGACATTGATCTGGC
TATCTTGCTGACAAAAGCAAGAGAACATAGCGTTGCCTTGGTAGGTCCAGCGGCGGAGGAACTCTTTGAT
CCGGTTCCTGAACAGGATCTATTTGAGGCGCTAAATGAAACCTTAACGCTATGGAACTCGCCGCCCGACT
GGGCTGGCGATGAGCGAAATGTAGTGCTTACGTTGTCCCGCATTTGGTACAGCGCAGTAACCGGCAAAAT
CGCGCCGAAGGATGTCGCTGCCGACTGGGCAATGGAGCGCCTGCCGGCCCAGTATCAGCCCGTCATACTT
GAAGCTAGACAGGCTTATCTTGGACAAGAAGAAGATCGCTTGGCCTCGCGCGCAGATCAGTTGGAAGAAT
TTGTCCACTACGTGAAAGGCGAGATCACCAAGGTAGTCGGCAAATAACCCTCGAGCCACCCATGACCAAA
ATCCCTTAACGTGAGTTACGCGTCGTTCCACTGAGCGTCAGACCCCGTAGAAAAGATCAAAGGATCTTCT
TGAGATCCTTTTTTTCTGCGCGTAATCTGCTGCTTGCAAACAAAAAAACCACCGCTACCAGCGGTGGTTT
GTTTGCCGGATCAAGAGCTACCAACTCTTTTTCCGAAGGTAACTGGCTTCAGCAGAGCGCAGATACCAAA
TACTGTTCTTCTAGTGTAGCCGTAGTTAGGCCACCACTTCAAGAACTCTGTAGCACCGCCTACATACCTC
GCTCTGCTAATCCTGTTACCAGTGGCTGCTGCCAGTGGCGATAAGTCGTGTCTTACCGGGTTGGACTCAA
GACGATAGTTACCGGATAAGGCGCAGCGGTCGGGCTGAACGGGGGGTTCGTGCACACAGCCCAGCTTGGA
GCGAACGACCTACACCGAACTGAGATACCTACAGCGTGAGCTATGAGAAAGCGCCACGCTTCCCGAAGGG
AGAAAGGCGGACAGGTATCCGGTAAGCGGCAGGGTCGGAACAGGAGAGCGCACGAGGGAGCTTCCAGGGG
GAAACGCCTGGTATCTTTATAGTCCTGTCGGGTTTCGCCACCTCTGACTTGAGCGTCGATTTTTGTGATG
CTCGTCAGGGGGGCGGAGCCTATGGAAAAACGCCAGCAACGCGGCCTTTTTACGGTTCCTGGCCTTTTGC
TGGCCTTTTGCTCACATGTTCTTTCCTGCGTTATCCCCTGATTCTGTGGATAACCGTATTACCGCCTTTG
AGTGAGCTGATACCGCTCGCCGCAGCCGAACGACCGAGCGCAGCGAGTCAGTGAGCGAGGAAGCGGAAGA
GCGCCCAATACGCAAACCGCCTCTCCCCGCGCGTTGGCCGATTCATTAATGCAGCTGGCACGACAGGTTT
CCCGACTGGAAAGCGGGCAGTGAGCGCAACGCAATTAATACGCGTACCGCTAGCCAGGAAGAGTTTGTAG
AAACGCAAAAAGGCCATCCGTCAGGATGGCCTTCTGCTTAGTTTGATGCCTGGCAGTTTATGGCGGGCGT
CCTGCCCGCCACCCTCCGGGCCGTTGCTTCACAACGTTCAAATCCGCTCCCGGCGGATTTGTCCTACTCA
GGAGAGCGTTCACCGACAAACAACAGATAAAACGAAAGGCCCAGTCTTCCGACTGAGCCTTTCGTTTTAT
TTGATGCCT
Features (pLannotate 1.2.2; 12 found; start..end, strand, type, name):
     38..74      -  CDS            lacZα (fragment): LacZα fragment of β-galactosidase; lacZ fragment
     91..186     +  protein_bind   attL3: mutant version of attL; recombination site for the Gateway® LR reaction LR Clonase™
    192..3497    +  CDS            PIK3CG: PK3CG_HUMAN - Experimental evidence at protein level: Swiss-Prot protein existence level 1. Phosphoinositide-3-kinase (PI3K) that phosphorylates PtdIns(4,5)P2 (Phosphatidylinositol 4,5-bisphosphate) to generate phosphatidylinositol 3,4,5-trisphosphate (PIP3). PIP3 plays a key role by recruiting PH domain-containing proteins to the membrane, including AKT1 and PDPK1, activating signaling cascades involved in cell growth, survival, proliferation, motility and morphology. Links G-protein coupled receptor activation to PIP3 production. Involved in immune, inflammatory and allergic responses. Modul
   3499..3598    -  protein_bind   attL2: mutant version of attL; recombination site for the Gateway® LR reaction LR Clonase™
   3616..3634    -  promoter       T7 promoter: promoter for bacteriophage T7 RNA polymerase
   3824..3847    +  promoter       Pc promoter (fragment): intI1 (promoter lies within the coding sequence); class 1 integron promoter
   4023..4079    +  CDS            GmR (fragment): gentamycin acetyltransferase; aacC1; confers resistance to gentamycin
   4086..4877    +  CDS            SmR: aminoglycoside adenylyltransferase (Murphy, 1985); aadA; confers resistance to spectinomycin and streptomycin
   4970..5558    +  rep_origin     ori: high-copy-number ColE1/pMB1/pBR322/pUC origin of replication
   5741..5833    +  CDS            lacI (fragment): lac repressor; lacI; The lac repressor binds to the lac operator to inhibit transcription in E. coli. This inhibition can be relieved by adding lactose or isopropyl-β-D-thiogalactopyranoside (IPTG).
   5888..5915    -  terminator     rrnB T2 terminator: transcription terminator T2 from the E. coli rrnB gene
   6047..6090    +  terminator     rrnB T1 terminator: Escherichia coli rrnB; transcription terminator T1 from the E. coli rrnB gene
