[The description below was written by a language model from this plasmid's Addgene catalogue record and pLannotate feature annotations shown in this document.]
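Description:
pDONR223_PIK3CG_p.K973R is a Gateway entry clone built on the Invitrogen pDONR223 backbone and carrying a mutant allele of human PIK3CG, the catalytic p110γ subunit of class IB phosphoinositide 3-kinase. This enzyme converts PtdIns(4,5)P2 to PIP3 and couples G-protein coupled receptor signalling to AKT-pathway activation. The sequenced plasmid is about 6.1 kb. It replicates in E. coli from a high-copy ColE1/pUC-type origin and is selected with spectinomycin through the aadA (SmR) aminoglycoside adenylyltransferase gene, which lies downstream of a class 1 integron Pc promoter fragment. Short annotated fragments of lacZα, lacI and a gentamicin resistance gene are backbone remnants rather than functional parts, and rrnB T1 and T2 terminators help insulate the cloning region from read-through transcription.

The PIK3CG open reading frame of roughly 3.3 kb is flanked by two attL recombination sites. The annotation software labels them attL3 and attL2, although the upstream site would conventionally be attL1 in this backbone. The record lists two amino-acid changes, K973R, which names the construct, and an additional E2G substitution. There is no promoter driving the insert, so the plasmid is not an expression construct; the only nearby promoter is a T7 promoter outside the attL2 site, oriented towards the insert on the opposite strand. The clone is in the "open" configuration, with no stop codon directly after the coding sequence, so an LR Clonase transfer into a destination vector can place the ORF in frame with a C-terminal tag or fusion partner. It belongs to the Target Accelerator Plasmid Collection, a resource of cancer-associated variant alleles intended for shuttling into expression vectors for functional testing of rare cancer mutations.
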