Addgene plasmid #81628: pDONR223_PIK3CG_p.K973R
Purpose: Gateway Donor vector containing PIK3CG , part of the Target Accelerator Plasmid Collection.
Depositing lab: Jesse Boehm & William Hahn & David Root. Depositing organization: Broad Institute. Publication: Systematic Functional Interrogation of Rare Cancer Variants Identifies Oncogenic Alleles. Kim E, Ilic N, Shrestha Y, Zou L, Kamburov A, Zhu C, Yang X, Lubonja R, Tran N, Nguyen C, Lawrence MS, Piccioni F, Bagul M, Doench JG, Chouinard CR, Wu X, Hogstrom L, Natoli T, Tamayo P, Horn H, Corsello SM, Lage K, Root DE, Subramanian A, Golub TR, Getz G, Boehm JS, Hahn WC. Cancer Discov. 2016 Jul;6(7):714-26. doi: 10.1158/2159-8290.CD-16-0160. Epub 2016 May 4. PubMed 27147599.
Backbone
  Vector backbone: pDONR223
  Backbone manufacturer: Invitrogen
  Backbone size w/o insert (bp): 2790
  Vector type: Gateway Entry vector
Growth in bacteria
  Bacterial resistance: Spectinomycin, 50 μg/mL
  Growth temperature: 37°C
  Growth strain: DH5alpha
  Copy number: High Copy
Gene/Insert
  Gene/Insert name: PIK3CG
  Species: H. sapiens (human)
  Mutation: E2G; K973R
  GenBank ID: NM_002649.3
  Entrez Gene: PIK3CG (a.k.a. IMD97, PI3CG, PI3K, PI3Kgamma, PIK3, p110gamma, p120-PI3K)
  Promoter: None
  Cloning method: Gateway Cloning
  Sequencing primers: 5′ M13pUC-fwd; 3′ M13-Rev
Terms and licenses: Academic/Nonprofit Terms; Industry Terms: Not Available to Industry
Depositor comments: Open state: NO stop codon immediately follows insert
How to cite: pDONR223_PIK3CG_p.K973R was a gift from Jesse Boehm & William Hahn & David Root (Addgene plasmid # 81628 ; http://n2t.net/addgene:81628 ; RRID:Addgene_81628)
