>Addgene plasmid #81628 | pDONR223_PIK3CG_p.K973R | depositor partial sequence | sequence record 154947 | Insert sequence
ATGGGGCTGGAGAACTATAAACAGCCCGTGGTGCTGAGAGAGGACAACTGCCGAAGGCGCCGGAGGATGA
AGCCGCGCAGTGCTGCGGCCAGCCTGTCCTCCATGGAGCTCATCCCCATCGAGTTCGTGCTGCCCACCAG
CCAGCGCAAATGCAAGAGCCCCGAAACGGCGCTGCTGCACGTGGCCGGCCACGGCAACGTGGAGCAGATG
AAGGCCCAGGTGTGGCTGCGAGCGCTGGAGACCAGCGTGGCGGCGGACTTCTACCACCGGCTGGGACCGC
ATCACTTCCTCCTGCTCTATCAGAAGAAGGGGCAGTGGTACGAGATCTACGACAAGTACCAGGTGGTGCA
GACTCTGGACTGCCTGCGCTACTGGAAGGCCACGCACCGGAGCCCGGGCCAGATCCACCTGGTGCAGCGG
CACCCGCCCTCCGAGGAGTCCCAAGCCTTCCAGCGGCAGCTCACGGCGCTGATTGGCTATGACGTCACTG
ACGTCAGCAACGTGCACGACGATGAGCTGGAGTTCACGCGCCGTGGCTTGGTGACCCCGCGCATGGCGGA
GGTGGCCAGCCGCGACCCCAAGCTCTACGCCATGCACCCGTGGGTGACGTCCAAGCCCCTCCCGGAGTAC
CTGTGGAAGAAGATTGCCAACAACTGCATCTTCATCGTCATTCACCGCAGCACCACCAGCCAGACCATTA
AGGTCTCACCCGACGACACCCCCGGCGCCATCCTGCAGAGCTTCTTCACCAAGATGGCCAAGAAGAAATC
TCTGATGGATATTCCCGAAAGCCAAAGCGAACAGGATTTTGTGCTGCGCGTCTGTGGCCGGGATGAGTAC
CTGGTGGGCGAAACGCCCATCAAAAACTTCCAGTGGGTGAGGCACTGCCTCAAGAACGGAGAAGAGATTC
ACGTGGTACTGGACACGCCTCCAGACCCGGCCCTAGACGAGGTGAGGAAGGAAGAGTGGCCGCTGGTGGA
CGACTGCACGGGAGTCACCGGCTACCATGAGCAGCTTACCATCCACGGCAAGGACCACGAGAGTGTGTTC
ACCGTGTCCCTGTGGGACTGCGACCGCAAGTTCAGGGTCAAGATCAGAGGCATTGATATCCCCGTCCTGC
CTCGGAACACCGACCTCACAGTTTTTGTAGAGGCAAACATCCAGCATGGGCAACAAGTCCTTTGCCAAAG
GAGAACCAGCCCCAAACCCTTCACAGAGGAGGTGCTGTGGAATGTGTGGCTTGAGTTCAGTATCAAAATC
AAAGACTTGCCCAAAGGGGCTCTACTGAACCTCCAGATCTACTGCGGTAAAGCTCCAGCACTGTCCAGCA
AGGCCTCTGCAGAGTCCCCCAGTTCTGAGTCCAAGGGCAAAGTTCAGCTTCTCTATTATGTGAACCTGCT
GCTGATAGACCACCGTTTCCTCCTGCGCCGTGGAGAATACGTCCTCCACATGTGGCAGATATCTGGGAAG
GGAGAAGACCAAGGAAGCTTCAATGCTGACAAACTCACGTCTGCAACTAACCCAGACAAGGAGAACTCAA
TGTCCATCTCCATTCTTCTGGACAATTACTGCCACCCGATAGCCCTGCCTAAGCATCAGCCCACCCCTGA
CCCGGAAGGGGACCGGGTTCGAGCAGAAATGCCCAACCAGCTTCGCAAGCAATTGGAGGCGATCATAGCC
ACTGATCCACTTAACCCTCTCACAGCAGAGGACAAAGAATTGCTCTGGCATTTTAGATACGAAAGCCTTA
AGCACCCAAAAGCATATCCTAAGCTATTTAGTTCAGTGAAATGGGGACAGCAAGAAATTGTGGCCAAAAC
ATACCAATTGTTGGCCAGAAGGGAAGTCTGGGATCAAAGTGCTTTGGATGTTGGGTTAACAATGCAGCTC
CTGGACTGCAACTTCTCAGATGAAAATGTAAGAGCCATTGCAGTTCAGAAACTGGAGAGCTTGGAGGACG
ATGATGTTCTGCATTACCTTCTACAATTGGTCCAGGCTGTGAAATTTGAACCATACCATGATAGTGCCCT
TGCCAGATTTCTGCTGAAGCGTGGTTTAAGAAACAAAAGAATTGGTCACTTTTTGTTTTGGTTCTTGAGA
AGTGAGATAGCCCAGTCCAGACACTATCAGCAGAGGTTCGCTGTGATTCTGGAAGCCTATCTGAGGGGCT
GTGGCACAGCCATGCTGCACGACTTTACCCAACAAGTCCAAGTAATCGAGATGTTACAAAAAGTCACCCT
TGATATTAAATCGCTCTCTGCTGAAAAGTATGACGTCAGTTCCCAAGTTATTTCACAACTTAAACAAAAG
CTTGAAAACCTGCAGAATTCTCAACTCCCCGAAAGCTTTAGAGTTCCATATGATCCTGGACTGAAAGCAG
GAGCGCTGGCAATTGAAAAATGTAAAGTAATGGCCTCCAAGAAAAAACCACTATGGCTTGAGTTTAAATG
TGCCGATCCTACAGCCCTATCAAATGAAACAATTGGAATTATCTTTAAACATGGTGATGATCTGCGCCAA
GACATGCTTATTTTACAGATTCTACGAATCATGGAGTCTATTTGGGAGACTGAATCTTTGGATCTATGCC
TCCTGCCATATGGTTGCATTTCAACTGGTGACAAAATAGGAATGATCGAGATTGTGAAAGACGCCACGAC
AATTGCCAAAATTCAGCAAAGCACAGTGGGCAACACGGGAGCATTTAAAGATGAAGTCCTGAATCACTGG
CTCAAAGAAAAATCCCCTACTGAAGAAAAGTTTCAGGCAGCAGTGGAGAGATTTGTTTATTCCTGTGCAG
GCTACTGTGTGGCAACCTTTGTTCTTGGAATAGGCGACAGACACAATGACAATATTATGATCACCGAGAC
AGGAAACCTATTTCATATTGACTTCGGGCACATTCTTGGGAATTACAGAAGTTTCCTGGGCATTAATAAA
GAGAGAGTGCCATTTGTGCTAACCCCTGACTTCCTCTTTGTGATGGGAACTTCTGGAAAGAAGACAAGCC
CACACTTCCAGAAATTTCAGGACATCTGTGTTAAGGCTTATCTAGCCCTTCGTCATCACACAAACCTACT
GATCATCCTGTTCTCCATGATGCTGATGACAGGAATGCCCCAGTTAACAAGCAAAGAAGACATTGAATAT
ATCCGGGATGCCCTCACAGTGGGGAAAAATGAGGAGGATGCTAAAAAGTATTTTCTTGATCAGATCGAAG
TTTGCAGAGACAAAGGATGGACTGTGCAGTTTAATTGGTTTCTACATCTTGTTCTTGGCATCAAACAAGG
AGAGAAACATTCAGCC
